>Addgene plasmid #22912 | pAAV-fNPY-GFP | addgene partial sequence | sequence record 28777 | 22912 with hBglob-intron-R 5'-GGTGCAAAGAGGCATGATAC
TATTAGAAATAAGATAAACAAAAAAGTATATTAAAAGAAGAAAGCATTTTTTAAAATTACAAATGCAAAA
TTACCCTGATTTGGTCAATATGTGTACCCTGTTACTTCTCCCCTTCCTATGACATGAACTTAACCATAGA
AAAGAAGGGGAAAGAAAACATCAAGGGTCCCATAGACTCACCCTGAAGTTCTCAGGATCCGAGCTCGGCG
CGCCGCTAGCGTACCCATCTAAAATCACATCTATTTTATATACATTTCTTTCCCCAATATATTTAAAACC
CGGGGATAATCTGCGATTTTGTTAAATTGAGTTGCTTTAATCGCCCTTCAAACAGATTAACAAAGTCGCA
CCTTTTGAGAAGTTTTAATTTTTCAGATTTGAAAGCAAAGTACTTACGTTTCCCAGTGGTTCAGGGTGGC
TTTGTGCGTAATCCCGTGGCGTCTCCTCGACTTTGGTGGCGGCTGGCTGCGCGGTGGGATTTATATGTGC
GCGCAAAGGGGCTGTGGAACAGCGCGTCAGAGTTCCTCTGCATTCTCCGTGTGGACGTCACTGGTGATGC
TGTCACCTTTTAAACGGGGTCTTTTAATATAAAACACGTAGAACAGCGTAAAGAAGAACCCGAGAGGCCG
AGGATGGAGGGAGACGAGCAAATCTGCCCATTCCAGCAGCTAAAGAGAGAATTTAGGGTGTT
