>Addgene plasmid #22912 | pAAV-fNPY-GFP | addgene partial sequence | sequence record 28778 | 22912 with EGFP-N
TTGCTCACCATGGTGGCGACCGGTAGCATCGAATTCCTGCAGCCCGGGGGATCCACTAGTTCTAGAGGCC
GAGGCGGCCAGATCTTCGAATTCACGTGCTTTGCCAAAGTGATGGGCCAGCACACAGACCAGCACGTTGC
CCAGGAGCTGTGGGAGGAAGATAAGAGGTATGAACATGATTAGCAAAAGGGCCTAGCTTGGACTCAGAAT
AATCCAGCCTTATCCCAACCATAAAATAAAAGCAGAATGGTAGCTGGATTGTAGCTGCTATTAGCAATAT
GAAACCTCTTACATCAGTTACAATTTATATGCAGAAATATTTATATGCAGAAATATTGCTATTGCCTTAA
CCCAGAAATTATCACTGTTATTCTTTAGAATGGTGCAAAGAGGCATGATACATTGTATCATTATTGCCCT
GAAAGAAAGAGATTAGGGAAAGTATTAGAAATAAGATAAACAAAAAAGTATATTAAAAGAAGAAAGCATT
TTTTAAAATTACAAATGCAAAATTACCCTGATTTGGTCAATATGTGTACCCTGTTACTTCTCCCCTTCCT
ATGACATGAACTTAACCATAGAAAAGAAGGGGAAAGAAAACATCAAGGGTCCCATAGACTCACCCTGAAG
TTCTCAGGATCCGAGCTCGGCGCGCCGCTAGCGTACCCATCTAAAATCACATCTATTTTATATACATTTC
TTTCCCC
