[The description below was written by a language model from this plasmid's Addgene catalogue record.]
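Description:
pAAV-fNPY-GFP is an adeno-associated virus transfer plasmid for mammalian expression, built on a pAAV backbone of about 4 kb. It is a high-copy plasmid selected in bacteria with ampicillin. Plasmids of this class normally place the expression cassette between AAV inverted terminal repeats, which direct its replication and packaging into recombinant AAV particles when helper functions are supplied. However, no feature table accompanies this record, so the ITRs, the bacterial origin, the polyadenylation signal and any post-transcriptional elements are not individually documented. The listed Stbl3 host is a recombination-deficient strain often used for repeat-containing viral vectors.

The payload is an insert of roughly 4.3 kb in which a promoter fragment from the neuropeptide Y gene of the pufferfish Takifugu rubripes (fugu) drives a GFP reporter. It was introduced by restriction enzyme cloning. The compact fugu genome tends to have short regulatory regions, which makes them attractive for AAV vectors with limited cargo capacity. The exact GFP variant and the boundaries of the promoter fragment are not stated.

According to the associated publication, the construct belongs to a study testing whether short promoters carried in viral vectors can direct selective expression in mammalian inhibitory neurons. That work reported preferential expression in inhibitory neurons, but activity was not restricted to specific inhibitory cell types. The plasmid is therefore suited to producing AAV that fluorescently labels inhibitory neurons. It can also serve as a starting point for testing or swapping the reporter under the fugu NPY promoter.
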