Addgene plasmid #22912: pAAV-fNPY-GFP
Depositing lab: Edward Callaway. Depositing organization: Salk Institute for Biological Studies. Publication: Short Promoters in Viral Vectors Drive Selective Expression in Mammalian Inhibitory Neurons, but do not Restrict Activity to Specific Inhibitory Cell-Types. Nathanson JL, Jappelli R, Scheeff ED, Manning G, Obata K, Brenner S, Callaway EM. Front Neural Circuits. 2009 Nov 9;3:19. doi: 10.3389/neuro.04.019.2009. eCollection 2009. PubMed 19949461.
Backbone
  Vector backbone: pAAV
  Backbone size w/o insert (bp): 4000
  Vector type: Mammalian Expression, AAV
Growth in bacteria
  Bacterial resistance: Ampicillin, 100 μg/mL
  Growth temperature: 37°C
  Growth strain: Stbl3
  Growth instructions: Stbl3
  Copy number: High Copy
Gene/Insert
  Gene/Insert name: fugu neuropeptide Y promoter driving GFP
  Species: takifugu rubripes (fugu)
  Insert size (bp): 4300
  Cloning method: Restriction Enzyme
  Sequencing primers: 5′ Unknown; 3′ SP6
Terms and licenses: Academic/Nonprofit Terms; Industry Terms: Not Available to Industry
How to cite: pAAV-fNPY-GFP was a gift from Edward Callaway (Addgene plasmid # 22912 ; http://n2t.net/addgene:22912 ; RRID:Addgene_22912)
